Addgene plasmid #215491: FUW-hSNCA(D2E)-GFP
Purpose: Lentiviral expression and easy visualization of mutated alpha-synuclein (2nd amino acid aspartate mutated to glutamate) in mammalian cells
Depositing lab: Ophir Shalem. Depositing organization: Children's Hospital of Philadelphia. Publication: Sequential CRISPR screening reveals partial NatB inhibition as a strategy to mitigate alpha-synuclein levels in human neurons. Santhosh Kumar S, Naseri NN, Pather SR, Hallacli E, Ndayisaba A, Buenaventura C, Acosta K, Roof J, Fazelinia H, Spruce LA, Luk K, Khurana V, Rhoades E, Shalem O. Sci Adv. 2024 Feb 9;10(6):eadj4767. doi: 10.1126/sciadv.adj4767. Epub 2024 Feb 9. PubMed 38335281.
Backbone
  Vector backbone: HR'CS-G
  Backbone size w/o insert (bp): 9893
  Vector type: Mammalian Expression, Lentiviral
Growth in bacteria
  Bacterial resistance: Ampicillin, 100 μg/mL
  Growth temperature: 37°C
  Growth strain: NEB Stable
  Copy number: High Copy
Gene/Insert
  Gene/Insert name: alpha-synuclein
  Species: H. sapiens (human)
  Insert size (bp): 420
  Mutation: D (second aa) mutated to E
  Entrez Gene: SNCA (a.k.a. NACP, PARK1, PARK4, PD1)
  Promoter: Ubc
  Tag / fusion protein: EGFP (C terminal on insert)
  Cloning method: Gibson Cloning
Terms and licenses: Academic/Nonprofit Terms; Industry Terms: Not Available to Industry
How to cite: FUW-hSNCA(D2E)-GFP was a gift from Ophir Shalem (Addgene plasmid # 215491 ; http://n2t.net/addgene:215491 ; RRID:Addgene_215491)
