[The description below was written by a language model from this plasmid's Addgene catalogue record and pLannotate feature annotations shown in this document.]
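Description:
FUW-hSNCA(D2E)-GFP is a third-generation-style HIV-1 lentiviral transfer plasmid built on the HR'CS-G (FUW-type) backbone for expressing a mutant human alpha-synuclein–GFP fusion in mammalian cells. It is maintained in E. coli through a high-copy ColE1/pUC origin with ampicillin resistance, and also carries an f1 origin. Outside the proviral region, an SV40/EM7-driven BleoR cassette with an SV40 poly(A) signal is annotated; this could confer Zeocin resistance on transfected cells, but it would not be packaged into virus. Viral genomic RNA is transcribed from a CMV enhancer/promoter fused to a truncated 5' LTR. It includes the Ψ packaging signal with a gag fragment, the RRE for Rev-dependent nuclear export, and the cPPT/CTS. A truncated 3' LTR followed by a bGH poly(A) signal closes the vector genome.

The internal expression cassette uses the human ubiquitin C promoter to drive the 420 bp SNCA coding sequence, in which the second residue is changed from aspartate to glutamate. The coding sequence is joined at its C terminus to a fluorescent protein, and a downstream WPRE enhances transcript expression. The catalogue lists this tag as EGFP, whereas the automated annotation labels the same open reading frame EBFP. This most likely reflects the close sequence similarity of GFP variants, and the catalogue entry and construct name both indicate GFP. The stated purpose is lentiviral delivery and easy visualization of the D2E alpha-synuclein mutant. The associated work concerns NatB inhibition and alpha-synuclein levels in human neurons, which suggests the altered N-terminal residue is used to study how the N terminus affects protein abundance, with fluorescence as the readout, although the record does not spell this out.
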