Features (pLannotate 1.2.2; 32 found; start..end, strand, type, name):
      7..59      -  misc_feature   bom (fragment): basis of mobility region from pBR322
    214..593     +  enhancer       CMV enhancer: human cytomegalovirus immediate early enhancer
    594..793     +  promoter       CMV promoter: human cytomegalovirus (CMV) immediate early promoter
    811..991     +  LTR            5' LTR (truncated): truncated 5' long terminal repeat (LTR) from HIV-1
   1038..1163    +  misc_feature   HIV-1 Ψ: packaging signal of human immunodeficiency virus type 1
   1147..1510    +  CDS            HIV-1 gag (fragment): gag protein from human immunodeficiency virus 1; gag
   1656..1889    +  misc_feature   RRE: The Rev response element (RRE) of HIV-1 allows for Rev-dependent mRNA export from the nucleus to the cytoplasm.
   2266..2366    +  CDS            Rev (fragment): human immunodeficiency virus 1 (HIV-1) Rev protein; rev; enhances nuclear export of unspliced and incompletely spliced viral mRNAs
   2416..2533    +  misc_feature   cPPT/CTS: central polypurine tract and central termination sequence of HIV-1
   2598..3809    +  promoter       UbC promoter: human ubiquitin C promoter
   3820..3838    -  misc_feature   MCS (fragment): pUC18/19 multiple cloning site
   3844..4263    +  CDS            SNCA (sequence partly withheld): SYUA_HUMAN - Also known as NACP, PARK1. Experimental evidence at protein level: Swiss-Prot protein existence level 1. Neuronal protein that plays several roles in synaptic activity such as regulation of synaptic vesicle trafficking and subsequent neurotransmitter release. Participates as a monomer in synaptic vesicle exocytosis by enhancing vesicle priming, fusion and dilation of exocytotic fusion pores (PubMed:28288128, PubMed:30404828). Mechanistically, acts by increasing local Ca(2+) release from microdomains which is essential for the enhancement of ATP-induced exocytosis (PubMed:30404828)
   4285..5001    +  CDS            EBFP: enhanced blue variant of GFP mammalian codon-optimized
   5014..5037    +  misc_feature   MCS (fragment): pBluescript multiple cloning site
   5037..5625    +  misc_feature   WPRE: woodchuck hepatitis virus posttranscriptional regulatory element
   5562..6143    +  CDS            nef (fragment): NEF_HV1H2 - Experimental evidence at protein level: Swiss-Prot protein existence level 1. Extracellular Nef protein targets CD4(+) T-lymphocytes for apoptosis by interacting with CXCR4 surface receptors. From Human immunodeficiency virus type 1 group M subtype B (isolate HXB2) (HIV-1).
   6150..6330    +  LTR            5' LTR (truncated): truncated 5' long terminal repeat (LTR) from HIV-1
   6362..6586    +  polyA_signal   bGH poly(A) signal: bovine growth hormone polyadenylation signal
   6590..6611    +  promoter       SV40 promoter (fragment): SV40 enhancer and early promoter
   6632..7060    +  rep_origin     f1 ori (sequence partly withheld): f1 bacteriophage origin of replication; arrow indicates direction of (+) strand synthesis
   7074..7403    +  promoter       SV40 promoter: SV40 enhancer and early promoter
   7451..7498    +  promoter       EM7 promoter: synthetic bacterial promoter&nbsp
   7517..7891    +  CDS            BleoR: antibiotic-binding protein; Sh ble from Streptoalloteichus hindustanus; confers resistance to bleomycin, phleomycin, and Zeocin™
   7901..8026    +  CDS            ble (fragment): BLE_KLEPN - Experimental evidence at protein level: Swiss-Prot protein existence level 1. Binding protein with a strong affinity to the bleomycin family of antibiotics. Binds to CL990; an antimitotic-antibiotic compound. From Klebsiella pneumoniae.
   8021..8142    +  polyA_signal   SV40 poly(A) signal: SV40 polyadenylation signal
   8215..8231    -  protein_bind   lac operator: The lac repressor binds to the lac operator to inhibit transcription in E. coli. This inhibition can be relieved by adding lactose or isopropyl-β-D-thiogalactopyranoside (IPTG). lac repressor encoded by lacI
   8239..8269    -  promoter       lac promoter: promoter for the E. coli lac operon
   8284..8305    -  protein_bind   CAP binding site: CAP binding activates transcription in the presence of cAMP. E. coli catabolite activator protein
   8318..8410    -  CDS            lacI (fragment): lac repressor; lacI; The lac repressor binds to the lac operator to inhibit transcription in E. coli. This inhibition can be relieved by adding lactose or isopropyl-β-D-thiogalactopyranoside (IPTG).
   8593..9181    -  rep_origin     ori: high-copy-number ColE1/pMB1/pBR322/pUC origin of replication
   9352..10212   -  CDS            AmpR: β-lactamase; bla; confers resistance to ampicillin, carbenicillin, and related antibiotics
  10213..10317   -  promoter       AmpR promoter: bla
>Addgene plasmid #215491 | FUW-hSNCA(D2E)-GFP | addgene full sequence | sequence record 426325 | Addgene NGS Result
ATCCCCTATGGTGCACTCTCAGTACAATCTGCTCTGATGCCGCATAGTTAAGCCAGTATCTGCTCCCTGC
TTGTGTGTTGGAGGTCGCTGAGTAGTGCGCGAGCAAAATTTAAGCTACAACAAGGCAAGGCTTGACCGAC
AATTGCATGAAGAATCTGCTTAGGGTTAGGCGTTTTGCGCTGCTTCGCGATGTACGGGCCAGATATACGC
GTTGACATTGATTATTGACTAGTTATTAATAGTAATCAATTACGGGGTCATTAGTTCATAGCCCATATAT
GGAGTTCCGCGTTACATAACTTACGGTAAATGGCCCGCCTGGCTGACCGCCCAACGACCCCCGCCCATTG
ACGTCAATAATGACGTATGTTCCCATAGTAACGCCAATAGGGACTTTCCATTGACGTCAATGGGTGGAGT
ATTTACGGTAAACTGCCCACTTGGCAGTACATCAAGTGTATCATATGCCAAGTACGCCCCCTATTGACGT
CAATGACGGTAAATGGCCCGCCTGGCATTATGCCCAGTACATGACCTTATGGGACTTTCCTACTTGGCAG
TACATCTACGTATTAGTCATCGCTATTACCATGGTGATGCGGTTTTGGCAGTACATCAATGGGCGTGGAT
AGCGGTTTGACTCACGGGGATTTCCAAGTCTCCACCCCATTGACGTCAATGGGAGTTTGTTTTGGCACCA
AAATCAACGGGACTTTCCAAAATGTCGTAACAACTCCGCCCCATTGACGCAAATGGGCGGTAGGCGTGTA
CGGTGGGAGGTCTATATAAGCAGCGCGTTTTGCCTGTACTGGGTCTCTCTGGTTAGACCAGATCTGAGCC
TGGGAGCTCTCTGGCTAACTAGGGAACCCACTGCTTAAGCCTCAATAAAGCTTGCCTTGAGTGCTTCAAG
TAGTGTGTGCCCGTCTGTTGTGTGACTCTGGTAACTAGAGATCCCTCAGACCCTTTTAGTCAGTGTGGAA
AATCTCTAGCAGTGGCGCCCGAACAGGGACTTGAAAGCGAAAGGGAAACCAGAGGAGCTCTCTCGACGCA
GGACTCGGCTTGCTGAAGCGCGCACGGCAAGAGGCGAGGGGCGGCGACTGGTGAGTACGCCAAAAATTTT
GACTAGCGGAGGCTAGAAGGAGAGAGATGGGTGCGAGAGCGTCAGTATTAAGCGGGGGAGAATTAGATCG
CGATGGGAAAAAATTCGGTTAAGGCCAGGGGGAAAGAAAAAATATAAATTAAAACATATAGTATGGGCAA
GCAGGGAGCTAGAACGATTCGCAGTTAATCCTGGCCTGTTAGAAACATCAGAAGGCTGTAGACAAATACT
GGGACAGCTACAACCATCCCTTCAGACAGGATCAGAAGAACTTAGATCATTATATAATACAGTAGCAACC
CTCTATTGTGTGCATCAAAGGATAGAGATAAAAGACACCAAGGAAGCTTTAGACAAGATAGAGGAAGAGC
AAAACAAAAGTAAGACCACCGCACAGCAAGCGGCCGCTGATCTTCAGACCTGGAGGAGGAGATATGAGGG
ACAATTGGAGAAGTGAATTATATAAATATAAAGTAGTAAAAATTGAACCATTAGGAGTAGCACCCACCAA
GGCAAAGAGAAGAGTGGTGCAGAGAGAAAAAAGAGCAGTGGGAATAGGAGCTTTGTTCCTTGGGTTCTTG
GGAGCAGCAGGAAGCACTATGGGCGCAGCGTCAATGACGCTGACGGTACAGGCCAGACAATTATTGTCTG
GTATAGTGCAGCAGCAGAACAATTTGCTGAGGGCTATTGAGGCGCAACAGCATCTGTTGCAACTCACAGT
CTGGGGCATCAAGCAGCTCCAGGCAAGAATCCTGGCTGTGGAAAGATACCTAAAGGATCAACAGCTCCTG
GGGATTTGGGGTTGCTCTGGAAAACTCATTTGCACCACTGCTGTGCCTTGGAATGCTAGTTGGAGTAATA
AATCTCTGGAACAGATTTGGAATCACACGACCTGGATGGAGTGGGACAGAGAAATTAACAATTACACAAG
CTTAATACACTCCTTAATTGAAGAATCGCAAAACCAGCAAGAAAAGAATGAACAAGAATTATTGGAATTA
GATAAATGGGCAAGTTTGTGGAATTGGTTTAACATAACAAATTGGCTGTGGTATATAAAATTATTCATAA
TGATAGTAGGAGGCTTGGTAGGTTTAAGAATAGTTTTTGCTGTACTTTCTATAGTGAATAGAGTTAGGCA
GGGATATTCACCATTATCGTTTCAGACCCACCTCCCAACCCCGAGGGGACCCGACAGGCCCGAAGGAATA
GAAGAAGAAGGTGGAGAGAGAGACAGAGACAGATCCATTCGATTAGTGAACGGATCGGCACTGCGTGCGC
CAATTCTGCAGACAAATGGCAGTATTCATCCACAATTTTAAAAGAAAAGGGGGGATTGGGGGGTACAGTG
CAGGGGAAAGAATAGTAGACATAATAGCAACAGACATACAAACTAAAGAATTACAAAAACAAATTACAAA
AATTCAAAATTTTCGGGTTTATTACAGGGACAGCAGAGATCCAGTTTGGTTAATTAACCCGTGTCGGCTC
CAGATCTGGCCTCCGCGCCGGGTTTTGGCGCCTCCCGCGGGCGCCCCCCTCCTCACGGCGAGCGCTGCCA
CGTCAGACGAAGGGCGCAGCGAGCGTCCTGATCCTTCCGCCCGGACGCTCAGGACAGCGGCCCGCTGCTC
ATAAGACTCGGCCTTAGAACCCCAGTATCAGCAGAAGGACATTTTAGGACGGGACTTGGGTGACTCTAGG
GCACTGGTTTTCTTTCCAGAGAGCGGAACAGGCGAGGAAAAGTAGTCCCTTCTCGGCGATTCTGCGGAGG
GATCTCCGTGGGGCGGTGAACGCCGATGATTATATAAGGACGCGCCGGGTGTGGCACAGCTAGTTCCGTC
GCAGCCGGGATTTGGGTCGCGGTTCTTGTTTGTGGATCGCTGTGATCGTCACTTGGTGAGTAGCGGGCTG
CTGGGCTGGCCGGGGCTTTCGTGGCCGCCGGGCCGCTCGGTGGGACGGAAGCGTGTGGAGAGACCGCCAA
GGGCTGTAGTCTGGGTCCGCGAGCAAGGTTGCCCTGAACTGGGGGTTGGGGGGAGCGCAGCAAAATGGCG
GCTGTTCCCGAGTCTTGAATGGAAGACGCTTGTGAGGCGGGCTGTGAGGTCGTTGAAACAAGGTGGGGGG
CATGGTGGGCGGCAAGAACCCAAGGTCTTGAGGCCTTCGCTAATGCGGGAAAGCTCTTATTCGGGTGAGA
TGGGCTGGGGCACCATCTGGGGACCCTGACGTGAAGTTTGTCACTGACTGGAGAACTCGGTTTGTCGTCT
GTTGCGGGGGCGGCAGTTATGGCGGTGCCGTTGGGCAGTGCACCCGTACCTTTGGGAGCGCGCGCCCTCG
TCGTGTCGTGACGTCACCCGTTCTGTTGGCTTATAATGCAGGGTGGGGCCACCTGCCGGTAGGTGTGCGG
TAGGCTTTTCTCCGTCGCAGGACGCAGGGTTCGGGCCTAGGGTAGGCTCTCCTGAATCGACAGGCGCCGG
ACCTCTGGTGAGGGGAGGGATAAGTGAGGCGTCAGTTTCTTTGGTCGGTTTTATGTACCTATCTTCTTAA
GTAGCTGAAGCTCCGGTTTTGAACTATGCGCTCGGGGTTGGCGAGTGTGTTTTGTGAAGTTTTTTAGGCA
CCTTTTGAAATGTAATCATTTGGGTCAATATGTAATTTTCAGTGTTAGACTAGTAAATTGTCCGCTAAAT
TCTGGCCGTTTTTGGCTTTTTTGTTAGACGAAGCTTGGGCTGCAGGTCGACTCTAGAGCCACCATGGAGG
TATTCATGAAAGGACTTTCAAAGGCCAAGGAGGGAGTTGTGGCTGCTGCTGAGAAAACCAAACAGGGTGT
GGCAGAAGCAGCAGGAAAGACAAAAGAG
[192 nt withheld, positions 3949-4140]
TTGGGCAAGAATGAAGAAGGAGCCCCACAGGAAGGGATTCTGGAAGATATGCCTGTGGATCCTGACAATG
AGGCTTATGAAATGCCTTCTGAGGAAGGGTATCAAGACTACGAACCTGAAGCCGCTAGCGGTGGCGGCTC
TGGTGTGAGCAAGGGCGAGGAGCTGTTCACCGGGGTGGTGCCCATCCTGGTCGAGCTGGACGGCGACGTA
AACGGCCACAAGTTCAGCGTGTCCGGCGAGGGCGAGGGCGATGCCACCTACGGCAAGCTGACCCTGAAGT
TCATCTGCACCACCGGCAAGCTGCCCGTGCCCTGGCCCACCCTCGTGACCACCCTGACCTACGGCGTGCA
GTGCTTCAGCCGCTACCCCGACCACATGAAGCAGCACGACTTCTTCAAGTCCGCCATGCCCGAAGGCTAC
GTCCAGGAGCGCACCATCTTCTTCAAGGACGACGGCAACTACAAGACCCGCGCCGAGGTGAAGTTCGAGG
GCGACACCCTGGTGAACCGCATCGAGCTGAAGGGCATCGACTTCAAGGAGGACGGCAACATCCTGGGGCA
CAAGCTGGAGTACAACTACAACAGCCACAACGTCTATATCATGGCCGACAAGCAGAAGAACGGCATCAAG
GTGAACTTCAAGATCCGCCACAACATCGAGGACGGCAGCGTGCAGCTCGCCGACCACTACCAGCAGAACA
CCCCCATCGGCGACGGCCCCGTGCTGCTGCCCGACAACCACTACCTGAGCACCCAGTCCGCCCTGAGCAA
AGACCCCAACGAGAAGCGCGATCACATGGTCCTGCTGGAGTTCGTGACCGCCGCCGGGATCACTCTCGGC
ATGGACGAGCTCTACAAGTGAGGATCCGTTAACAATTCGATATCAAGCTTATCGATAATCAACCTCTGGA
TTACAAAATTTGTGAAAGATTGACTGGTATTCTTAACTATGTTGCTCCTTTTACGCTATGTGGATACGCT
GCTTTAATGCCTTTGTATCATGCTATTGCTTCCCGTATGGCTTTCATTTTCTCCTCCTTGTATAAATCCT
GGTTGCTGTCTCTTTATGAGGAGTTGTGGCCCGTTGTCAGGCAACGTGGCGTGGTGTGCACTGTGTTTGC
TGACGCAACCCCCACTGGTTGGGGCATTGCCACCACCTGTCAGCTCCTTTCCGGGACTTTCGCTTTCCCC
CTCCCTATTGCCACGGCGGAACTCATCGCCGCCTGCCTTGCCCGCTGCTGGACAGGGGCTCGGCTGTTGG
GCACTGACAATTCCGTGGTGTTGTCGGGGAAATCATCGTCCTTTCCTTGGCTGCTCGCCTGTGTTGCCAC
CTGGATTCTGCGCGGGACGTCCTTCTGCTACGTCCCTTCGGCCCTCAATCCAGCGGACCTTCCTTCCCGC
GGCCTGCTGCCGGCTCTGCGGCCTCTTCCGCGTCTTCGCCTTCGCCCTCAGACGAGTCGGATCTCCCTTT
GGGCCGCCTCCCCGCATCGATACCGTCGACCTCGAGACCTAGAAAAACATGGAGCAATCACAAGTAGCAA
TACAGCAGCTACCAATGCTGATTGTGCCTGGCTAGAAGCACAAGAGGAGGAGGAGGTGGGTTTTCCAGTC
ACACCTCAGGTACCTTTAAGACCAATGACTTACAAGGCAGCTGTAGATCTTAGCCACTTTTTAAAAGAAA
AGGGGGGACTGGAAGGGCTAATTCACTCCCAACGAAGACAAGATATCCTTGATCTGTGGATCTACCACAC
ACAAGGCTACTTCCCTGATTGGCAGAACTACACACCAGGGCCAGGGATCAGATATCCACTGACCTTTGGA
TGGTGCTACAAGCTAGTACCAGTTGAGCAAGAGAAGGTAGAAGAAGCCAATGAAGGAGAGAACACCCGCT
TGTTACACCCTGTGAGCCTGCATGGGATGGATGACCCGGAGAGAGAAGTATTAGAGTGGAGGTTTGACAG
CCGCCTAGCATTTCATCACATGGCCCGAGAGCTGCATCCGGACTGTACTGGGTCTCTCTGGTTAGACCAG
ATCTGAGCCTGGGAGCTCTCTGGCTAACTAGGGAACCCACTGCTTAAGCCTCAATAAAGCTTGCCTTGAG
TGCTTCAAGTAGTGTGTGCCCGTCTGTTGTGTGACTCTGGTAACTAGAGATCCCTCAGACCCTTTTAGTC
AGTGTGGAAAATCTCTAGCAGGGCCCGTTTAAACCCGCTGATCAGCCTCGACTGTGCCTTCTAGTTGCCA
GCCATCTGTTGTTTGCCCCTCCCCCGTGCCTTCCTTGACCCTGGAAGGTGCCACTCCCACTGTCCTTTCC
TAATAAAATGAGGAAATTGCATCGCATTGTCTGAGTAGGTGTCATTCTATTCTGGGGGGTGGGGTGGGGC
AGGACAGCAAGGGGGAGGATTGGGAAGACAATAGCAGGCATGCTGGGGATGCGGTGGGCTCTATGGCTTC
TGAGGCGGAAAGAACCAGCTGGGGCTCTAGGGGGTATCCCC
[124 nt withheld, positions 6632-6755]
C
[91 nt withheld, positions 6757-6847]
A
[49 nt withheld, positions 6849-6897]
CCTTTGACGTTGGAGTCCACGTTCTTT
[37 nt withheld, positions 6925-6961]
ACCCTATCTCGGTCTATTCTTTTGATTTATAAGGGATTTTGCCGATTTCGGCCTATTGGTTAAAAAATGA
GCTGATTTAACAAAAATTTAACGCGAATTAATTCTGTGGAATGTGTGTCAGTTAGGGTGTGGAAAGTCCC
CAGGCTCCCCAGCAGGCAGAAGTATGCAAAGCATGCATCTCAATTAGTCAGCAACCAGGTGTGGAAAGTC
CCCAGGCTCCCCAGCAGGCAGAAGTATGCAAAGCATGCATCTCAATTAGTCAGCAACCATAGTCCCGCCC
CTAACTCCGCCCATCCCGCCCCTAACTCCGCCCAGTTCCGCCCATTCTCCGCCCCATGGCTGACTAATTT
TTTTTATTTATGCAGAGGCCGAGGCCGCCTCTGCCTCTGAGCTATTCCAGAAGTAGTGAGGAGGCTTTTT
TGGAGGCCTAGGCTTTTGCAAAAAGCTCCCGGGAGCTTGTATATCCATTTTCGGATCTGATCAGCACGTG
TTGACAATTAATCATCGGCATAGTATATCGGCATAGTATAATACGACAAGGTGAGGAACTAAACCATGGC
CAAGTTGACCAGTGCCGTTCCGGTGCTCACCGCGCGCGACGTCGCCGGAGCGGTCGAGTTCTGGACCGAC
CGGCTCGGGTTCTCCCGGGACTTCGTGGAGGACGACTTCGCCGGTGTGGTCCGGGACGACGTGACCCTGT
TCATCAGCGCGGTCCAGGACCAGGTGGTGCCGGACAACACCCTGGCCTGGGTGTGGGTGCGCGGCCTGGA
CGAGCTGTACGCCGAGTGGTCGGAGGTCGTGTCCACGAACTTCCGGGACGCCTCCGGGCCGGCCATGACC
GAGATCGGCGAGCAGCCGTGGGGGCGGGAGTTCGCCCTGCGCGACCCGGCCGGCAACTGCGTGCACTTCG
TGGCCGAGGAGCAGGACTGACACGTGCTACGAGATTTCGATTCCACCGCCGCCTTCTATGAAAGGTTGGG
CTTCGGAATCGTTTTCCGGGACGCCGGCTGGATGATCCTCCAGCGCGGGGATCTCATGCTGGAGTTCTTC
GCCCACCCCAACTTGTTTATTGCAGCTTATAATGGTTACAAATAAAGCAATAGCATCACAAATTTCACAA
ATAAAGCATTTTTTTCACTGCATTCTAGTTGTGGTTTGTCCAAACTCATCAATGTATCTTATCATGTCTG
TATACCGTCGACCTCTAGCTAGAGCTTGGCGTAATCATGGTCATAGCTGTTTCCTGTGTGAAATTGTTAT
CCGCTCACAATTCCACACAACATACGAGCCGGAAGCATAAAGTGTAAAGCCTGGGGTGCCTAATGAGTGA
GCTAACTCACATTAATTGCGTTGCGCTCACTGCCCGCTTTCCAGTCGGGAAACCTGTCGTGCCAGCTGCA
TTAATGAATCGGCCAACGCGCGGGGAGAGGCGGTTTGCGTATTGGGCGCTCTTCCGCTTCCTCGCTCACT
GACTCGCTGCGCTCGGTCGTTCGGCTGCGGCGAGCGGTATCAGCTCACTCAAAGGCGGTAATACGGTTAT
CCACAGAATCAGGGGATAACGCAGGAAAGAACATGTGAGCAAAAGGCCAGCAAAAGGCCAGGAACCGTAA
AAAGGCCGCGTTGCTGGCGTTTTTCCATAGGCTCCGCCCCCCTGACGAGCATCACAAAAATCGACGCTCA
AGTCAGAGGTGGCGAAACCCGACAGGACTATAAAGATACCAGGCGTTTCCCCCTGGAAGCTCCCTCGTGC
GCTCTCCTGTTCCGACCCTGCCGCTTACCGGATACCTGTCCGCCTTTCTCCCTTCGGGAAGCGTGGCGCT
TTCTCATAGCTCACGCTGTAGGTATCTCAGTTCGGTGTAGGTCGTTCGCTCCAAGCTGGGCTGTGTGCAC
GAACCCCCCGTTCAGCCCGACCGCTGCGCCTTATCCGGTAACTATCGTCTTGAGTCCAACCCGGTAAGAC
ACGACTTATCGCCACTGGCAGCAGCCACTGGTAACAGGATTAGCAGAGCGAGGTATGTAGGCGGTGCTAC
AGAGTTCTTGAAGTGGTGGCCTAACTACGGCTACACTAGAAGAACAGTATTTGGTATCTGCGCTCTGCTG
AAGCCAGTTACCTTCGGAAAAAGAGTTGGTAGCTCTTGATCCGGCAAACAAACCACCGCTGGTAGCGGTG
GTTTTTTTGTTTGCAAGCAGCAGATTACGCGCAGAAAAAAAGGATCTCAAGAAGATCCTTTGATCTTTTC
TACGGGGTCTGACGCTCAGTGGAACGAAAACTCACGTTAAGGGATTTTGGTCATGAGATTATCAAAAAGG
ATCTTCACCTAGATCCTTTTAAATTAAAAATGAAGTTTTAAATCAATCTAAAGTATATATGAGTAAACTT
GGTCTGACAGTTACCAATGCTTAATCAGTGAGGCACCTATCTCAGCGATCTGTCTATTTCGTTCATCCAT
AGTTGCCTGACTCCCCGTCGTGTAGATAACTACGATACGGGAGGGCTTACCATCTGGCCCCAGTGCTGCA
ATGATACCGCGAGACCCACGCTCACCGGCTCCAGATTTATCAGCAATAAACCAGCCAGCCGGAAGGGCCG
AGCGCAGAAGTGGTCCTGCAACTTTATCCGCCTCCATCCAGTCTATTAATTGTTGCCGGGAAGCTAGAGT
AAGTAGTTCGCCAGTTAATAGTTTGCGCAACGTTGTTGCCATTGCTACAGGCATCGTGGTGTCACGCTCG
TCGTTTGGTATGGCTTCATTCAGCTCCGGTTCCCAACGATCAAGGCGAGTTACATGATCCCCCATGTTGT
GCAAAAAAGCGGTTAGCTCCTTCGGTCCTCCGATCGTTGTCAGAAGTAAGTTGGCCGCAGTGTTATCACT
CATGGTTATGGCAGCACTGCATAATTCTCTTACTGTCATGCCATCCGTAAGATGCTTTTCTGTGACTGGT
GAGTACTCAACCAAGTCATTCTGAGAATAGTGTATGCGGCGACCGAGTTGCTCTTGCCCGGCGTCAATAC
GGGATAATACCGCGCCACATAGCAGAACTTTAAAAGTGCTCATCATTGGAAAACGTTCTTCGGGGCGAAA
ACTCTCAAGGATCTTACCGCTGTTGAGATCCAGTTCTATGTAACCCACTCGTGCACCCAACTGATCTTCA
GCATCTTTTACTTTCACCAGCGTTTCTGGGTGAGCAAAAACAGGAAGGCAAAATGCCGCAAAAAAGGGAA
TAAGGGCGACACGGAAATGTTGAATACTCATACTCTTCCTTTTTCAATATTATTGAAGCATTTATCAGGG
TTATTGTCTCATGAGCGGATACATATTTGAATGTATTTAGAAAAATAAACAAATAGGGGTTCCGCGCACA
TTTCCCCGAAAAGTGCCACCTGACGTCGACGGATCGGGAGATCTCCCG
